>Addgene plasmid #30370 | pHR-SIN-PTEN-WT | addgene partial sequence | sequence record 36196 | pHR-SIN-F 5'-CCAAGGACCTGAAATGACCC-3'
CATCAGCCTGCTTCTCGCTTCTGTTCGCGCGCTTCTGCTTCCCGAGCTCTATAAAAGAGCTCACAACCCC
TCACTCGGCGCGCCAGTCCTCCGACAGACTGAGTCGCCCGGGGGGGATCCACTAGTAACGGCCGCCAGTG
TGCTGGAATTCGCCCTTCTCCCAGACATGACAGCCATCATCAAAGAGATCGTTAGCAGAAACAAAAGGAG
ATATCAAGAGGATGGATTCGACTTAGACTTGACCTATATTTATCCAAACATTATTGCTATGGGATTTCCT
GCAGAAAGACTTGAAGGCGTATACAGGAACAATATTGATGATGTAGTAAGGTTTTTGGATTCAAAGCATA
AAAACCATTACAAGATATACAATCTTTGTGCTGAAAGACATTATGACACCGCCAAATTTAATTGCAGAGT
TGCACAATATCCTTTTGAAGACCATAACCCACCACAGCTAGAACTTATCAAACCCTTTTGTGAAGATCTT
GACCAATGGCTAAGTGAAGATGACAATCATGTTGCAGCAATTCACTGTAAAGCTGGAAAGGGACGAACTG
GTGTAATGATATGTGCATATTTATTACATCGGGGCAAATTTTTAAAGGCACAAGAGGCCCTAGATTTCTA
TGGGGAAGTAAGGACCAGAGACAAAAAGGGAGTAACTATTCCCAGTCAGAGGCGCTATGTGTATTATTAT
AGCTACCTGTTAAAGAATCATCTGGATTATAGACCAGTGGCACTGTTGTTTCACAAGATGATGTTTGAAA
CTATTCCAATGTTCAGTGGCGGAACTTGCAATCCTCAGTTTGTGGTCTGCCAGCTAAAGGTGAAGATATA
TTCCTCCAATTCAGGACCCACACGACGGGAAGACAAGTTC
