[The description below was written by a language model from this plasmid's Addgene catalogue record.]
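Description:
pHR-SIN-PTEN-WT is a mammalian expression plasmid carrying the wild-type human PTEN coding sequence in the pHR-SIN backbone. The backbone is about 9 kb and the insert is about 1.2 kb, consistent with the full-length open reading frame of this lipid and protein phosphatase tumour suppressor. The insert was placed by restriction cloning between BamHI at the 5′ end and NotI at the 3′ end, and both sites remain intact, so the cassette can be excised or exchanged. In bacteria the plasmid is maintained at high copy number under ampicillin selection.

The record lists the vector type only as mammalian expression. The backbone name, however, points to the pHR family of HIV-1-derived lentiviral transfer vectors. In these, "SIN" denotes a self-inactivating design: a deletion in the 3′ LTR is copied to the 5′ LTR during reverse transcription, which silences viral promoter activity after integration and leaves transgene expression to an internal promoter. No feature table is provided, and the record does not state the promoter driving PTEN, any epitope tag or reporter, or a mammalian selection marker, so these cannot be confirmed here.

The explicit "wild type" designation suggests the construct serves as the reference version alongside mutant PTEN constructs, although no such variants are described in this entry. The associated publication concerns a DNA damage-induced, PTEN-dependent cell size checkpoint in human cells. This fits use of the plasmid to express or restore wild-type PTEN in human cells for functional analysis.
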