Addgene plasmid #30370: pHR-SIN-PTEN-WT
Depositing lab: Todd Waldman. Depositing organization: Georgetown University. Publication: Mechanistic Analysis of a DNA Damage-Induced, PTEN-Dependent Size Checkpoint in Human Cells. Kim JS, Xu X, Li H, Solomon D, Lane WS, Jin T, Waldman T. Mol Cell Biol. 2011 Jul . 31(13):2756-71. 10.1128/MCB.01323-10 PubMed 21536651.
Backbone
  Vector backbone: pHR-SIN
  Backbone size w/o insert (bp): 9000
  Vector type: Mammalian Expression
Growth in bacteria
  Bacterial resistance: Ampicillin, 100 μg/mL
  Growth temperature: 37°C
  Growth strain: DH5alpha
  Copy number: High Copy
Gene/Insert
  Gene/Insert name: PTEN
  Species: H. sapiens (human)
  Insert size (bp): 1209
  Mutation: wild type
  GenBank ID: U93051
  Entrez Gene: PTEN (a.k.a. 10q23del, BZS, CWS1, DEC, GLM2, MHAM, MMAC1, PTEN1, PTENbeta, PTENgama, TEP1)
  Cloning method: Restriction Enzyme; 5′ cloning site BamH I (not destroyed); 3′ cloning site Not I (not destroyed)
  Sequencing primers: 5′ CCAAGGACCTGAAATGACCC
Terms and licenses: Academic/Nonprofit Terms; Industry Terms: Not Available to Industry
How to cite: pHR-SIN-PTEN-WT was a gift from Todd Waldman (Addgene plasmid # 30370 ; http://n2t.net/addgene:30370 ; RRID:Addgene_30370)
